>Addgene plasmid #44918 | pGEN-luxCDABE | addgene full sequence | sequence record 240658 | Addgene NGS Result
TAATAACTATCTGAAGCAACGAATTAATGATGAGAACGAAATATCAATAGTCACCGAAGCAATGAATGAA
GCACTTCGTAAACTTGAGCAACGTGTATTAAATACGCTCAATGAATTTTCTGGTTATACTCATGTTATGG
TTATAGGCGGTGGCGCAGAATTAATATGCGATGCAGTAAAAAAACACACACAGATTCGTGATGAACGTTT
TTTCAAAACCAATAACTCTCAATATGATTTAGTTAACGGTATGTATCTCATAGGTAATTAATGATGGACA
AGCGCAGAACCATTGCCTTCAAACTAAATCCAGATGTAAATCAAACAGATAAAATTGTTTGTGATACACT
GGACAGTATCCCGCAAGGGGAACGAAGCCGCCTTAACCGGGCCGCACTGACGGCAGGTCTGGCCTTATAC
AGACAAGATCCCCGGACCCCTTTCCTTTTATGTGAGCTGCTGACGAAAGAAACCACATTTTCAGATATCG
TGAATATATTGAGATCGCTATTTCCAAAAGAGATGGCCGATTTTAATTCTTCAATAGTCACTCAATCCTC
TTCACAACAAGAGCAAAAAAGTGATGAAGAGACCAAAAAAAATGCGATGAAGCTAATAAATTAATTCAAT
TATTATTGAGTTCCCTTTATCCACTATCAGGCTGGATAAAGGGAACTCAATCAAGTTATTTTCTTACCAG
TCATTACATAATCGTTATTATGAAATAATCGTTTGCACTGTCTCTGTTATTCAGGCAATTTCAATAAAGG
CACTTGCTCACGCTCTGTCATTTTCTGAAACTCTCATGTGGAATTCCTGCAGGGCATGCCCCGGGCATAT
GAAGCTTGGTACCGGGATCCGCGGCCGCGTTTAAACCCATGGACGTGTTGACAATTAATCATCGGCATAG
TATATCGGCATAGTATAATACGACTCAGGGCCCACTAGTGGTACCCGGGGATCCTCTAGAGTCGACCTGC
AGGTCGACGGATCCGGGGAATTCAGGCTTGGAGGATACGTATGACTAAAAAAATTTCATTCATTATTAAC
GGCCAGGTTGAAATCTTTCCCGAAGGTGATGATTTAGTGCAATCCATTAATTTTGGTGATAATAGTGTTT
ACCTGCCAATATTGAATGACTCTCATGTAAAAAACATTATTGATTGTAATGGAAATAACGAATTACGGTT
GCATAACATTGTCAATTTTCTCTATACGGTAGGGCAAAGATGGAAAAATGAAGAATACTCAAGACGCAGG
ACATACATTCGTGACTTAAAAAAATATATGGGATATTCAGAAGAAATGGCTAAGCTAGAGGCCAATTGGA
TATCTATGATTTTATGTTCTAAAGGCGGCCTTTATGATGTTGTAGAAAATGAACTTGGTTCTCGCCATAT
CATGGATGAATGGCTACCTCAGGATGAAAGTTATGTTCGGGCTTTTCCGAAAGGTAAATCTGTACATCTG
TTGGCAGGTAATGTTCCATTATCTGGGATCATGTCTATATTACGCGCAATTTTAACTAAGAATCAGTGTA
TTATAAAAACATCGTCAACCGATCCTTTTACCGCTAATGCATTAGCGTTAAGTTTTATTGATGTAGACCC
TAATCATCCGATAACGCGCTCTTTATCTGTTATATATTGGCCCCACCAAGGTGATACATCACTCGCAAAA
GAAATTATGCAACATGCGGATGTTATTGTCGCTTGGGGAGGGCCAGATGCGATTAATTGGGCGGTAGAGC
ATGCGCCATCTTATGCTGATGTGATTAAATTTGGTTCTAAAAAGAGTCTTTGCATTATCGATAATCCTGT
TGATTTGACGTCCGCAGCGACAGGTGCGGCTCATGATGTTTGTTTTTACGATCAGCGAGCTTGTTTTTCT
GCCCAAAACATATATTACATGGGAAATCATTATGAGGAATTTAAGTTAGCGTTGATAGAAAAACTTAATC
TATATGCGCATATATTACCGAATGCCAAAAAAGATTTTGATGAAAAGGCGGCCTATTCTTTAGTTCAAAA
AGAAAGCTTGTTTGCTGGATTAAAAGTAGAGGTGGATATTCATCAACGTTGGATGATTATTGAGTCAAAT
GCAGGTGTGGAATTTAATCAACCACTTGGCAGATGTGTGTACCTTCATCACGTCGATAATATTGAGCAAA
TATTGCCTTATGTTCAAAAAAATAAGACGCAAACCATATCTATTTTTCCTTGGGAGTCATCATTTAAATA
TCGAGATGCGTTAGCATTAAAAGGTGCGGAAAGGATTGTAGAAGCAGGAATGAATAACATATTTCGAGTT
GGTGGATCTCATGACGGAATGAGACCGTTGCAACGATTAGTGACATATATTTCTCATGAAAGGCCATCTA
ACTATACGGCTAAGGATGTTGCGGTTGAAATAGAACAGACTCGATTCCTGGAAGAAGATAAGTTCCTTGT
ATTTGTCCCATAATAGGTAAAAAGTATGGAAAATGAATCAAAATATAAAACCATCGACCACGTTATTTGT
GTTGAAGGAAATAAAAAAATTCATGTTTGGGAAACGCTGCCAGAAGAAAACAGCCCAAAGAGAAAGAATG
CCATTATTATTGCGTCTGGTTTTGCCCGCAGGATGGATCATTTTGCTGGTCTGGCGGAATATTTATCGCG
GAATGGATTTCATGTGATCCGCTATGATTCGCTTCACCACGTTGGATTGAGTTCAGGGACAATTGATGAA
TTTACAATGTCTATAGGAAAGCAGAGCTTGTTAGCAGTGGTTGATTGGTTAACTACACGAAAAATAAATA
ACTTCGGTATGTTGGCTTCAAGCTTATCTGCGCGGATAGCTTATGCAAGCCTATCTGAAATCAATGCTTC
GTTTTTAATCACCGCAGTCGGTGTTGTTAACTTAAGATATTCTCTTGAAAGAGCTTTAGGGTTTGATTAT
CTCAGTCTACCCATTAATGAATTGCCGAATAATCTAGATTTTGAAGGCCATAAATTGGGTGCTGAAGTCT
TTGCGAGAGATTGTCTTGATTTTGGTTGGGAAGATTTAGCTTCTACAATTAATAACATGATGTATCTTGA
TATACCGTTTATTGCTTTTACTGCAAATAACGATAATTGGGTCAAGCAAGATGAAGTTATCACATTGTTA
TCAAATATTCGTAGTAATCGATGCAAGATATATTCTTTGTTAGGAAGTTCGCATGACTTGAGTGAAAATT
TAGTGGTCCTGCGCAATTTTTATCAATCGGTTACGAAAGCCGCTATCGCGATGGATAATGATCATCTGGA
TATTGATGTTGATATTACTGAACCGTCATTTGAACATTTAACTATTGCGACAGTCAATGAACGCCGAATG
AGAATTGAGATTGAAAATCAAGCAATTTCTCTGTCTTAAAATCTATTGAGATATTCTATCACTCAAATAG
CAATATAAGGACTCTCTATGAAATTTGGAAACTTTTTGCTTACATACCAACCTCCCCAATTTTCTCAAAC
AGAGGTAATGAAACGTTTGGTTAAATTAGGTCGCATCTCTGAGGAGTGTGGTTTTGATACCGTATGGTTA
CTGGAGCATCATTTCACGGAGTTTGGTTTGCTTGGTAACCCTTATGTCGCTGCTGCATATTTACTTGGCG
CGACTAAAAAATTGAATGTAGGAACTGCCGCTATTGTTCTTCCCACAGCCCATCCAGTACGCCAACTTGA
AGATGTGAATTTATTGGATCAAATGTCAAAAGGACGATTTCGGTTTGGTATTTGCCGAGGGCTTTACAAC
AAGGACTTTCGCGTATTCGGCACAGATATGAATAACAGTCGCGCCTTAGCGGAATGCTGGTACGGGCTGA
TAAAGAATGGCATGACAGAGGGATATATGGAAGCTGATAATGAACATATCAAGTTCCATAAGGTAAAAGT
AAACCCCGCGGCGTATAGCAGAGGTGGCGCACCGGTTTATGTGGTGGCTGAATCAGCTTCGACGACTGAG
TGGGCTGCTCAATTTGGCCTACCGATGATATTAAGTTGGATTATAAATACTAACGAAAAGAAAGCACAAC
TTGAGCTTTATAATGAAGTGGCTCAAGAATATGGGCACGATATTCATAATATCGACCATTGCTTATCATA
TATAACATCTGTAGATCATGACTCAATTAAAGCGAAAGAGATTTGCCGGAAATTTCTGGGGCATTGGTAT
GATTCTTATGTGAATGCTACGACTATTTTTGATGATTCAGACCAAACAAGAGGTTATGATTTCAATAAAG
GGCAGTGGCGTGACTTTGTATTAAAAGGACATAAAGATACTAATCGCCGTATTGATTACAGTTACGAAAT
CAATCCCGTGGGAACGCCGCAGGAATGTATTGACATAATTCAAAAAGACATTGATGCTACAGGAATATCA
AATATTTGTTGTGGATTTGAAGCTAATGGAACAGTAGACGAAATTATTGCTTCCATGAAGCTCTTCCAGT
CTGATGTCATGCCATTTCTTAAAGAAAAACAACGTTCGCTATTATATTAGCTAAGGAGAAAGAAATGAAA
TTTGGATTGTTCTTCCTTAACTTCATCAATTCAACAACTGTTCAAGAACAAAGTATAGTTCGCATGCAGG
AAATAACGGAGTATGTTGATAAGTTGAATTTTGAACAGATTTTAGTGTATGAAAATCATTTTTCAGATAA
TGGTGTTGTCGGCGCTCCTCTGACTGTTTCTGGTTTTCTGCTCGGTTTAACAGAGAAAATTAAAATTGGT
TCATTAAATCACATCATTACAACTCATCATCCTGTCCGCATAGCGGAGGAAGCTTGCTTATTGGATCAGT
TAAGTGAAGGGAGATTTATTTTAGGGTTTAGTGATTGCGAAAAAAAAGATGAAATGCATTTTTTTAATCG
CCCGGTTGAATATCAACAGCAACTATTTGAAGAGTGTTATGAAATCATTAACGATGCTTTAACAACAGGC
TATTGTAATCCAGATAACGATTTTTATAGCTTCCCTAAAATATCTGTAAATCCCCATGCTTATACGCCAG
GCGGACCTCGGAAATATGTAACAGCAACCAGTCATCATATTGTTGAGTGGGCGGCCAAAAAAGGTATTCC
TCTCATCTTTAAGTGGGATGATTCTAATGATGTTAGATATGAATATGCTGAAAGATATAAAGCCGTTGCG
GATAAATATGACGTTGACCTATCAGAGATAGACCATCAGTTAATGATATTAGTTAACTATAACGAAGATA
GTAATAAAGCTAAACAAGAGACGCGTGCATTTATTAGTGATTATGTTCTTGAAATGCACCCTAATGAAAA
TTTCGAAAATAAACTTGAAGAAATAATTGCAGAAAACGCTGTCGGAAATTATACGGAGTGTATAACTGCG
GCTAAGTTGGCAATTGAAAAGTGTGGTGCGAAAAGTGTATTGCTGTCCTTTGAACCAATGAATGATTTGA
TGAGCCAAAAAAATGTAATCAATATTGTTGATGATAATATTAAGAAGTACCACATGGAATATACCTAATA
GATTTCGAGTTGCAGCGAGGCGGCAAGTGAACGAATCCCCAGGAGCATAGATAACTATGTGACTGGGGTG
AGTGAAAGCAGCCAACAAAGCAGCAGCTTGAAAGATGAAGGGTATAAAAGAGTATGACAGCAGTGCTGCC
ATACTTTCTAATATTATCTTGAGGAGTAAAACAGGTATGACTTCATATGTTGATAAACAAGAAATTACAG
CAAGCTCAGAAATTGATGATTTGATTTTTTCGAGCGATCCATTAGTGTGGTCTTACGACGAGCAGGAAAA
AATCAGAAAGAAACTTGTGCTTGATGCATTTCGTAATCATTATAAACATTGTCGAGAATATCGTCACTAC
TGTCAGGCACACAAAGTAGATGACAATATTACGGAAATTGATGACATACCTGTATTCCCAACATCGGTTT
TTAAGTTTACTCGCTTATTAACTTCTCAGGAAAACGAGATTGAAAGTTGGTTTACCAGTAGCGGCACGAA
TGGTTTAAAAAGTCAGGTGGCGCGTGACAGATTAAGTATTGAGAGACTCTTAGGCTCTGTGAGTTATGGC
ATGAAATATGTTGGTAGTTGGTTTGATCATCAAATAGAATTAGTCAATTTGGGACCAGATAGATTTAATG
CTCATAATATTTGGTTTAAATATGTTATGAGTTTGGTGGAATTGTTATATCCTACGACATTTACCGTAAC
AGAAGAACGAATAGATTTTGTTAAAACATTGAATAGTCTTGAACGAATAAAAAATCAAGGGAAAGATCTT
TGTCTTATTGGTTCGCCATACTTTATTTATTTACTCTGCCATTATATGAAAGATAAAAAAATCTCATTTT
CTGGAGATAAAAGCCTTTATATCATAACCGGAGGCGGCTGGAAAAGTTACGAAAAAGAATCTCTGAAACG
TGATGATTTCAATCATCTTTTATTTGATACTTTCAATCTCAGTGATATTAGTCAGATCCGAGATATATTT
AATCAAGTTGAACTCAACACTTGTTTCTTTGAGGATGAAATGCAGCGTAAACATGTTCCGCCGTGGGTAT
ATGCGCGAGCGCTTGATCCTGAAACGTTGAAACCTGTACCTGATGGAACGCCGGGGTTGATGAGTTATAT
GGATGCGTCAGCAACCAGTTATCCAGCATTTATTGTTACCGATGATGTCGGGATAATTAGCAGAGAATAT
GGTAAGTATCCCGGCGTGCTCGTTGAAATTTTACGTCGCGTCAATACGAGGACGCAGAAAGGGTGTGCTT
TAAGCTTAACCGAAGCGTTTGATAGTTGATGACCTGCAGGCATGCAAGCTTGCGGCCGCGGGCCCCATGG
ATCGATAGCTGGTCGACACAATCTGCCCTTTCGAAAGATCCCAACGAAAAGCGTGACCACATGGTCCTTC
TTGAGTTTGTAACTGCTGCTGGGATTACACATGGCATGGATGAGCTCTACAAATAATGAGCTAGCCCGCC
TAATGAGCGGGCTTTTTTTTCTCGGCCTAGGAGATACTTAACAGGGAAGTGAGAGGGCCGCGGCAAAGCC
GTTTTTCCATAGGCTCCGCCCCCCTGACAAGCATCACGAAATCTGACGCTCAAATCAGTGGTGGCGAAAC
CCGACAGGACTATAAAGATACCAGGCGTTTCCCCCTGGCGGCTCCCCCGTGCGCTCTCCTGTTCCTGCCT
TTCGGTTTACCGGTGTCATTCCGCTGTTATGGCCGCGTTTGTCTCATTCCACGCCTGACACTCAGTTCCG
GGTAGGCAGTTCGCTCCAAGCTGGACTGTATGCACGAACCCCCCGTTCAGTCCGACCGCTGCGCCTTATC
CGGTAACTATCGTCTTGAGTCCAACCCGGAAAGACATGCAAAAGCACCACTGGCAGCAGCCACTGGTAAT
TGATTTAGAGGAGTTAGTCTTGAAGCCATGCGCCGGTTAAGGCTAAACTGAAAGGACAAGTTTTGGTGAC
TGCGCTCCTCCAAGCCAGTTACCTCGGTTCAAAGAGTTGGTAGCTCAGAGAACCTTCGAAAAACCGCCCT
GCAAGGCGGTTTTTTCGTTTTCAGAGCAAGAGATTACGCGCAGACCAAAACGATCTCAAGAAGATCATCT
TATTAATCAGATAAAATATTTCTAGGATCTAAAACACTAGGCCCCGTCAGGATGGCCTTCTGCTTAATTT
GATGCCTGGCAGTTTATGGCGGGCGTCCTGCCCGCCACCCTCCGGGCCGTTGCTTCGCAACGTTCAAATC
CGCTCCCGGCGGATTTGTCCTACTCAGGAGAGCGTTCACCGACAAACAACAGATAAAACGAAAGGCCCAG
TCTTTCGACTGAGCCTTTCGTTTTATTTGATGCCTGGCAGTTCCCTACTCTCGCATGGGGAGACCCCACA
CTACCATCGGCGCTACGGCGTTTCACTTCTGAGTTCGGCATGGGGTCAGGTGGGACCACCGCGCTACTGC
CGCCAGGCAAATTCTGTTTTATCAGACCGCTTCTGCGTTCTGATTTAATCTGTATCAGGCTGAAAATCTT
CTCTCATCCGCCAAAACAGCCAAGCTGGATCTGGCAAATCGCTGAATATTCCTTTTGTCTCCGACCATCA
GGCACCTGAGTCGCTGTCTTTTTCGTGACATTCAGTTCGCTGCGCTCACGGCTCTGGCAGTGAATGGGGG
TAAATGGCACTACAGGCGCCTTTTATGGATTCATGCAAGGAAACTACCCATAATACAAGAAAAGCCCGTC
ACGGGCTTCTCAGGGCGTTTTATGGCGGGTCTGCTATGTGGTGCTATCTGACTTTTTGCTGTTCAGCAGT
TCCTGCCCTCTGATTTTCCAGTCTGACCACTTCGGATTATCCCGTGACAGGTCATTCAGACTGGCTAATG
CACCCAGTAAGGCAGCGGTATCATCAACAGGCTTACCCGTCTTACTGTCAACCGGATCTAAAACACTAGT
TAAGGGATTTTGGTCATGAGATTATCAAAAAGGATCTTCACCTAGATCCTTTTAAATTAAAAATGAAGTT
TTAAATCAATCTAAAGTATATATGAGTAAACTTGGTCTGACAGTTACCAATGCTTAATCAGTGAGGCACC
TATCTCAGCGATCTGTCTATTTCGTTCATCCATAGTTGCCTGACTCCCCGTCGTGTAGATAACTACGATA
CGGGAGGGCTTACCATCTGGCCCCAGTGCTGCAATGATACCGCGAGACCCACGCTCACCGGCTCCAGATT
TATCAGCAATAAACCAGCCAGCCGGAAGGGCCGAGCGCAGAAGTGGTCCTGCAACTTTATCCGCCTCCAT
CCAGTCTATTAATTGTTGCCGGGAAGCTAGAGTAAGTAGTTCGCCAGTTAATAGTTTGCGCAACGTTGTT
GCCATTGCTACAGGCATCGTGGTGTCACGCTCGTCGTTTGGTATGGCTTCATTCAGCTCCGGTTCCCAAC
GATCAAGGCGAGTTACATGGTCCCCCATGTTGTGCAAAAAAGCGGTTAGCTCCTTCGGTCCTCCGATCGT
TGTCAGAAGTAAGTTGGCCGCAGTGTTATCACTCATGGTTATGGCAGCACTGCATAATTCTCTTACTGTC
ATGCCATCCGTAAGATGCTTTTCTGTGACTGGTGAGTACTCAACCAAGTCATTCTGAGAATAGTGTATGC
GGCGACCGAGTTGCTCTTGCCCGGCGTCAATACGGGATAATACCGCGCCACATAGCAGAACTTTAAAAGT
GCTCATCATTGGAAAACGTTCTTCGGGGCGAAAACTCTCAAGGATCTTACCGCTGTTGAGATCCAGTTCG
ATGTAACCCACTCGTGCACCCAACTGATCTTCAGCATCTTTTACTTTCACCAGCGTTTCTGGGTGAGCAA
AAACAGGAAGGCAAAATGCCGCAAAAAAGGGAATAAGGGCGACACGGAAATGTTGAATACTCATACTCTT
CCTTTTTCAATATTATTGAAGCATTTATCAGGGTTATTGTCTCATGAGCGGATACATATTTGAATGTATT
TAGAAAAATAAACAAATAGGGGTTCCGCGCACATTTCCCCGAAAAGTGCCACCTGACGTCTAAGAAACCA
TTATTATCATGACATTAACCTATAAAAATAGGCGTATCACGAGGCCCTTTCGTCTTCTAGACAACATCAG
CAAGGAGAAAGGGGCTACCGGCGAACCAGCAGCCCCTTTATAAAGGCGCTTCAGTAGTCAGACCAGCATC
AGTCCTGAAAAGGCGGGCCTGCGCCCGCCTCCAGGTTGCTACTTACCGGATTCGTAAGCCATGAAAGCCG
CCACCTCCCTGTGTCCGTCTCTGTAACGAATCTCGCACAGCGATTTTCGTGTCAGATAAGTGAATATCAA
CAGTGTGAGACACACGATCAACACACACCAGACAAGGGAACTTCGTGGTAGTTTCATGGCCTTCTTCTCC
TTGCGCAAAGCGCGGTAAGAGGCTATCCTGATGTGGACTAGACATAGGGATGCCTCGTGGTGGTTAATGA
AAATTAACTTACTACGGGGCTATCTTCTTTCTGCCACACAACACGGCAACAAACCACCTTCACGTCATGA
GGCAGAAAGCCTCAAGCGCCGGGCACATCATAGCCCATATACCTGCACGCTGACCACACTCACTTTCCCT
GAAAATAATCCGCTCATTCAGACCGTTCACGGGAAATCCGTGTGATTGTTGCCGCATCACGCTGCCTCCC
GGAGTTTGTCTCGAGCACTTTTGTTACCCGCCAAACAAAACCCAAAAACAACTCATACCCAACCCAATAA
AACACCAAAACAAGACAAATAATCATTGATTGATGGTTGAAATGGGGTAAACTTGACAAACAAACCCACT
TAAAACCCAAAACATACCCAAACACACACCAAAAAAACACCATAAGGAGTTTTATAAATGTTGGTATTCA
TTGATGACGGTTCAACAAACATCAAACTACAGTAGCAGGAAAGCGACGGAACAATTAAACAGCACATTAG
CCCGAACAGCTTCAAACGCGAGTGGGCAGTCTCTTTTGGTGATAAAAAGGTCTTTAACTACACACTGAAC
GGCGAACAGTATTCATTTGATCCAATCAGCCCGGATGCTGTAGTCACAACCAATATCGCATGGCAATACA
GCGACGTTAATGTCGTTGCAGTGCATCACGCCTTACTGACCAGTGGTCTGCCGGTAAGCGAAGTGGATAT
TGTTTGCACACTTCCTCTGACAGAGTATTACGACAGAAATAACCAACCCAATACGGAAAATATTGAGCGT
AAGAAAGCAAACTTCCGGAAAAAAATTACATTAAATGGCGGGGATACATTCACAATAAAAGATGTAAAAG
TCATGCCTGAATCTATACCGGCAGGTTATGAAGTTCTACAAGAACTGGATGAGTTAGATTCTTTATTAAT
TATAGATCTCGGGGGCACCACATTAGATATTTCTCAGGTAATGGGGAAATTATCGGGGATCAGTAAAATA
TACGGAGACTCATCTCTTGGTGTCTCTCTGGTTACATCTGCAGTAAAAGATGCCCTTTCTCTTGCGAGAA
CAAAAGGAAGTAGCTATCTTGCTGACGATATAATCATTCACAGAAAAGA
Features (pLannotate 1.2.2; 20 found; start..end, strand, type, name):
    271..621     +  CDS            stbB: STBB_ECOLX - Experimental evidence at protein level: Swiss-Prot protein existence level 1. This protein is thought to be involved in the control of plasmid partition. From Escherichia coli.
    750..803     -  CDS            YPNR_ECOLX (fragment): Protein predicted: Swiss-Prot protein existence level 4. From Escherichia coli.
    887..934     +  promoter       EM7 promoter: synthetic bacterial promoter&nbsp
    950..983     +  misc_feature   MCS (fragment): pUC18/19 multiple cloning site
   1021..2463    +  CDS            LuxC: LuxC fatty acid reductase; luxC; from the Photorhabdus luminescens bioluminescence operon
   2476..3399    +  CDS            LuxD: LuxD acyltransferase; luxD; from the Photorhabdus luminescens bioluminescence operon
   3448..4530    +  CDS            LuxA: LuxA luciferase subunit; luxA; from the Photorhabdus luminescens bioluminescence operon
   4545..5528    +  CDS            LuxB: LuxB luciferase subunit; luxB; from the Photorhabdus luminescens bioluminescence operon
   5707..6819    +  CDS            LuxE: LuxE; luxE; from the Photorhabdus luminescens bioluminescence operon
   6821..6841    +  misc_feature   MCS (fragment): pUC18/19 multiple cloning site
   6872..6986    +  CDS            GFPuv (fragment): GFP variant optimized for excitation by UV light
   7074..7619    -  rep_origin     p15A ori: Plasmids containing the medium-copy-number p15A origin of replication can be propagated in E. coli cells that contain a second plasmid with the ColE1 origin.
   7674..7691    -  terminator     rrnB T2 terminator (fragment): transcription terminator T2 from the E. coli rrnB gene
   7783..7869    -  terminator     rrnB T1 terminator: Escherichia coli rrnB; transcription terminator T1 from the E. coli rrnB gene
   7871..7986    -  ncRNA          5S rRNA: Accession: RF00001 - 5S ribosomal RNA
   8584..9444    -  CDS            AmpR: β-lactamase; bla; confers resistance to ampicillin, carbenicillin, and related antibiotics
   9445..9549    -  promoter       AmpR promoter: bla
   9776..9985    -  CDS            flmC: FLMC1_ECOLI - Also known as ORF70 From Escherichia coli (strain K12).
   9971..10192   +  CDS            sok: SOK_ECOLX - Protein predicted: Swiss-Prot protein existence level 4. From Escherichia coli.
  10418..268     +  CDS            parM (across the origin): PARM_ECOLX - Also known as stbA. Experimental evidence at protein level: Swiss-Prot protein existence level 1. Involved in the control of plasmid partition. Required for the accurate segregation of the plasmid. From Escherichia coli.
