[The description below was written by a language model from this plasmid's Addgene catalogue record and pLannotate feature annotations shown in this document.]
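Description:
pGEN-luxCDABE is a bacterial bioluminescence reporter plasmid of about 11.1 kb, built on the pGENlux backbone, which the record traces back to pGEN222. It replicates from a p15A origin (listed as low copy) and is selected with ampicillin through the bla gene and its native promoter. The feature table also shows several plasmid-maintenance functions. These are the parM (stbA) and stbB partition genes, together with sequences matching the flmC/sok region, which belongs to a hok/sok-type post-segregational killing system. Such elements help a plasmid segregate faithfully and remain in a bacterial population when antibiotic selection cannot be applied, for example during animal infection.

The payload is a transcriptional fusion in which the synthetic, sigma 70-dependent EM7 promoter sits upstream of the complete Photorhabdus luminescens luxCDABE operon. The promoter was cloned as an approximately 200 bp insert between PmeI and SnaBI sites, both of which are retained. LuxA and LuxB form the luciferase, while LuxC, LuxD and LuxE synthesise its fatty aldehyde substrate, so cells emit light without any added substrate. Because EM7 is constitutive, carrier bacteria should glow continuously. The retained cloning sites suggest the promoter could be exchanged for another of interest. A short GFPuv fragment downstream of luxE appears to be a remnant of the parental vector, and rrnB terminators lie nearby.

The associated publication concerns flagellar expression during ascension of uropathogenic Escherichia coli through the urinary tract. This is consistent with use of the plasmid as a constitutive light-emitting control or tracking tool for imaging bacteria.
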