Addgene plasmid #44918: pGEN-luxCDABE
Depositing lab: Harry Mobley. Depositing organization: University of Michigan. Publication: Expression of flagella is coincident with uropathogenic Escherichia coli ascension to the upper urinary tract. Lane MC, Alteri CJ, Smith SN, Mobley HL. Proc Natl Acad Sci U S A. 2007 Oct 16;104(42):16669-74. Epub 2007 Oct 9. 10.1073/pnas.0607898104 PubMed 17925449.
Backbone
  Vector backbone: pGENlux
  Backbone manufacturer: M. Chelsea Lane
  Backbone size w/o insert (bp): 11000
  Total vector size (bp): 11119
  Vector type: Luciferase
Growth in bacteria
  Bacterial resistance: Ampicillin, 100 μg/mL
  Growth temperature: 37°C
  Growth strain: Top10
  Copy number: Low Copy
Gene/Insert
  Gene/Insert name: sigma 70 promoter (alt name: em7)
  Species: synthetic construct
  Insert size (bp): 200
  Promoter: em7
  Tag / fusion protein: lux transcriptional fusion
  Cloning method: Restriction Enzyme; 5′ cloning site PmeI (not destroyed); 3′ cloning site SnaBI (not destroyed)
  Sequencing primers: 5′ CATATGAAGCTTGGTACCGGGATC; 3′ CTTTCGGGAAAGATTTCAACCTGG
Resource information
  A portion of this plasmid was derived from a plasmid made by: James Galen, Ph.D. University of Maryland
Terms and licenses: Academic/Nonprofit Terms; Industry Terms: Not Available to Industry
Depositor comments: original source is pGEN222
How to cite: pGEN-luxCDABE was a gift from Harry Mobley (Addgene plasmid # 44918 ; http://n2t.net/addgene:44918 ; RRID:Addgene_44918)
