>Addgene plasmid #44918 | pGEN-luxCDABE | addgene partial sequence | sequence record 63125 | luxC-F 5'-ggtgcggaaaggattgtaga-3'
GGACTCATGACGGAATGAGACCGTTGCAACGATTAGTGACATATATTTCTCATGAAAGGCCATCTAACTA
TACGGCTAAGGATGTTGCGGTTGAAATAGAACAGACTCGATTCCTGGAAGAAGATAAGTTCCTTGTATTT
GTCCCATAATAGGTAAAAAGTATGGAAAATGAATCAAAATATAAAACCATCGACCACGTTATTTGTGTTG
AAGGAAATAAAAAAATTCATGTTTGGGAAACGCTGCCAGAAGAAAACAGCCCAAAGAGAAAGAATGCCAT
TATTATTGCGTCTGGTTTTGCCCGCAGGATGGATCATTTTGCTGGTCTGGCGGAATATTTATCGCGGAAT
GGATTTCATGTGATCCGCTATGATTCGCTTCACCACGTTGGATTGAGTTCAGGGACAATTGATGAATTTA
CAATGTCTATAGGAAAGCAGAGCTTGTTAGCAGTGGTTGATTGGTTAACTACACGAAAAATAAATAACTT
CGGTATGTTGGCTTCAAGCTTATCTGCGCGGATAGCTTATGCAAGCCTATCTGAAATCAATGCTTCGTTT
TTAATCACCGCAGTCGGTGTTGTTAACTTAAGATATTCTCTTGAAAGAGCTTTAGGGTTTGATTATCTCA
GTCTACCCATTAATGAATTGCCGAATAATCTAGATTTTGAAGGCCATAAATTGGGTGCTGAAGTCTTTGC
GAGAGATTGTCTTGATTTTGGTTGGGAAGATTTAGCTTCTACAATTAA
