>Addgene plasmid #44918 | pGEN-luxCDABE | addgene partial sequence | sequence record 63128 | luxA-F 5'-tggggcattggtatgattct-3'
TGATGATTCAGACCAAACAAGAGGTTATGATTTCAATAAAGGGCAGTGGCGTGACTTTGTATTAAAAGGA
CATAAAGATACTAATCGCCGTATTGATTACAGTTACGAAATCAATCCCGTGGGAACGCCGCAGGAATGTA
TTGACATAATTCAAAAAGACATTGATGCTACAGGAATATCAAATATTTGTTGTGGATTTGAAGCTAATGG
AACAGTAGACGAAATTATTGCTTCCATGAAGCTCTTCCAGTCTGATGTCATGCCATTTCTTAAAGAAAAA
CAACGTTCGCTATTATATTAGCTAAGGAGAAAGAAATGAAATTTGGATTGTTCTTCCTTAACTTCATCAA
TTCAACAACTGTTCAAGAACAAAGTATAGTTCGCATGCAGGAAATAACGGAGTATGTTGATAAGTTGAAT
TTTGAACAGATTTTAGTGTATGAAAATCATTTTTCAGATAATGGTGTTGTCGGCGCTCCTCTGACTGTTT
CTGGTTTTCTGCTCGGTTTAACAGAGAAAATTAAAATTGGTTCATTAAATCACATCATTACAACTCATCA
TCCTGTCCGCATAGCGGAGGAAGCTTGCTTATTGGATCAGTTAAGTGAAGGGAGATTTATTTTAGGGTTT
AGTGATTGCGAAAAAAAAGATGAAATGCATTTTTTTAATCGCCCGGTTGAATATCAACAGCAACTATTTG
AAGAGTGTTATGAAATCATTAACGATGCTTTAACAACAGGCTATTGTAATCCAGATAACGATTTTTATAG
CTTCCCTAAAATATCTGTAAATCCCCATGCTTATACGCCAGGCGGACCTCGGAAATATGTAACAGCAACC
AGTCATCATATTGTTGAGTGGGCGGCCAAAAAAGGTATTCCTCTCATCTTTAAGTGGG
