>Addgene plasmid #44918 | pGEN-luxCDABE | addgene partial sequence | sequence record 63533 | stbB-F 5'-CAAAAGAGATGGCCGATTTT-3'
CACAGAGCAAAAAAGTGATGAAGAGACCAAAAAAAATGCGATGAAGCTAATAAATTAATTCAATTATTAT
TGAGTTCCCTTTATCCACTATCAGGCTGGATAAAGGGAACTCAATCAAGTTATTTTCTTACCAGTCATTA
CATAATCGTTATTATGAAATAATCGTTTGCACTGTCTCTGTTATTCAGGCAATTTCAATAAAGGCACTTG
CTCACGCTCTGTCATTTTCTGAAACTCTCATGTGGAATTCCTGCAGGGCATGCCCCGGGCATATGAAGCT
TGGTACCGGGATCCGCGGCCGCGTTTAAACCCATGGACGTGTTGACAATTAATCATCGGCATAGTATATC
GGCATAGTATAATACGACTCAGGGCCCACTAGTGGTACCCGGGGATCCTCTAGAGTCGACCTGCAGGTCG
ACGGATCCGGGGAATTCAGGCTTGGAGGATACGTATGACTAAAAAAATTTCATTCATTATTAACGGCCAG
GTTGAAATCTTTCCCGAAGGTGATGATTTAGTGCAATCCATTAATTTTGGTGATAATAGTGTTTACCTGC
CAATATTGAATGACTCTCATGTAAAAAACATTATTGATTGTAATGGAAATAACGAATTACGGTTGCATAA
CATTGTCAATTTTCTCTATACGGTAGGGCAAAGATGGAAAAATGAAGAATACTCAAGACGCAGGACATAC
ATTCGTGACTTAAAAAAATATATGGGATATTCAGAAGAAATGGCTAAGCTAGAGGCCAATTGGATATCTA
TGATTTTATGTTCTAAAGGCGGCCTTTATGATGTTGTAGAAAATGAACTTGGTTCTCGCCATATCATGGA
TGAATGGCTACCTCAGGATGAAAGTTATGTTCGGGCTTTTT
